Addgene plasmid #77074: BTK gRNA (BRDN0001149473)
Purpose: 3rd generation lentiviral gRNA plasmid targeting human BTK
Depositing lab: John Doench & David Root. Depositing organization: Broad Institute. Publication: Optimized sgRNA design to maximize activity and minimize off-target effects of CRISPR-Cas9. Doench JG, Fusi N, Sullender M, Hegde M, Vaimberg EW, Donovan KF, Smith I, Tothova Z, Wilen C, Orchard R, Virgin HW, Listgarten J, Root DE. Nat Biotechnol. 2016 Jan 18. doi: 10.1038/nbt.3437. PubMed 26780180.
Backbone
  Vector backbone: lentiGuide-Puro
  Backbone manufacturer: Zhang Lab (Addgene plasmid # 52963)
  Vector type: Mammalian Expression, Lentiviral, CRISPR
  Selectable markers: Puromycin
Growth in bacteria
  Bacterial resistance: Ampicillin, 100 μg/mL
  Growth temperature: 37°C
  Growth strain: DH5alpha
  Copy number: High Copy
Gene/Insert
  Gene/Insert name: BTK (alt names: BTK; NM_000061.2)
  gRNA/shRNA sequence: CTGTGTTTGCTAAATCCACA
  Species: H. sapiens (human)
  Entrez Gene: BTK (a.k.a. AGMX1, AT, ATK, BPK, IGHD3, IMD1, PSCTK1, XLA)
  Promoter: hU6
  Cloning method: Unknown
  Sequencing primers: 5′ U6-F; 3′ pS2-R
Terms and licenses: Academic/Nonprofit Terms; Industry Terms: Not Available to Industry
Depositor comments: The gRNA was designed to target the following Genbank reference sequence(s): NM_000061.2,NM_001287344.1,NM_001287345.1. Note that this plasmid does NOT contain Cas9. It should be used in conjunction with lentiCas9-Blast (Addgene #52962) or otherwise with cell lines already expressing Cas9. Browse the full kinome gRNA library at http://www.addgene.org/pooled-library/broadgpp-human-kinome/ or visit http://www.broadinstitute.org/rnai/public/ for detailed protocols and information.
How to cite: BTK gRNA (BRDN0001149473) was a gift from John Doench & David Root (Addgene plasmid # 77074 ; http://n2t.net/addgene:77074 ; RRID:Addgene_77074)
