[The description below was written by a language model from this plasmid's Addgene catalogue record and pLannotate feature annotations shown in this document.]
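Description:
BTK gRNA (BRDN0001149473) is a third-generation lentiviral guide RNA plasmid built on the lentiGuide-Puro backbone and designed to target human BTK, the gene for Bruton tyrosine kinase. The 8.3 kb plasmid is propagated in E. coli through a high-copy ColE1/pUC-type origin and selected with ampicillin via the β-lactamase gene. An f1 origin, an SV40 origin and remnants of lac and phage promoter sequences are also carried over from the backbone.

The lentiviral transfer cassette begins with an RSV promoter fused to a truncated HIV-1 5' LTR, which makes genomic RNA production Tat-independent. This is followed by the Ψ packaging signal with a partial gag sequence and the Rev response element for nuclear export of the unspliced genome. Within this cassette, a human U6 RNA polymerase III promoter drives a single guide RNA made up of the BTK-specific spacer joined to the Streptococcus pyogenes Cas9 scaffold. Next comes a cPPT/CTS element, which aids nuclear import of the reverse-transcribed genome. A separate EF-1α promoter with its intron A expresses puromycin N-acetyltransferase for selecting transduced mammalian cells, and a WPRE enhances transcript expression. The self-inactivating ΔU3 3' LTR disables viral promoter activity after integration.

The plasmid does not encode Cas9, so it must be used with a separate Cas9 vector or in cells that already express the nuclease. The guide was designed against several BTK reference transcripts and belongs to a human kinome gRNA collection associated with work on optimized sgRNA design. It is typically used for CRISPR knockout of BTK in human cells.
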