Features (pLannotate 1.2.2; 29 found; start..end, strand, type, name):
     14..80      +  CDS            small t antigen (fragment): SV40 (simian virus 40) small t antigen
    106..317     +  promoter       EF-1α core promoter: core promoter for human elongation factor EF-1α
    318..1256    +  intron         EF-1α intron A: intron upstream of the start codon of human EF-1α
   1278..1877    +  CDS            PuroR (fragment): puromycin N-acetyltransferase; pac from Streptomyces; confers resistance to puromycin
   1893..2481    +  misc_feature   WPRE: woodchuck hepatitis virus posttranscriptional regulatory element
   2532..2551    +  misc_feature   cPPT/CTS (fragment): central polypurine tract and central termination sequence of HIV-1
   2553..2786    +  LTR            3' LTR (ΔU3): self-inactivating 3' long terminal repeat (LTR) from HIV-1
   2864..2985    +  polyA_signal   SV40 poly(A) signal: SV40 polyadenylation signal
   3025..3160    +  rep_origin     SV40 ori: SV40 origin of replication
   3181..3199    -  promoter       T7 promoter: promoter for bacteriophage T7 RNA polymerase
   3207..3362    +  CDS            lacZα (fragment): LacZα fragment of β-galactosidase; lacZ fragment
   3367..3795    +  rep_origin     f1 ori (sequence partly withheld): f1 bacteriophage origin of replication; arrow indicates direction of (+) strand synthesis
   3848..3952    +  promoter       AmpR promoter: bla
   3953..4813    +  CDS            AmpR: β-lactamase; bla; confers resistance to ampicillin, carbenicillin, and related antibiotics
   4984..5572    +  rep_origin     ori: high-copy-number ColE1/pMB1/pBR322/pUC origin of replication
   5755..5847    +  CDS            lacI (fragment): lac repressor; lacI; The lac repressor binds to the lac operator to inhibit transcription in E. coli. This inhibition can be relieved by adding lactose or isopropyl-β-D-thiogalactopyranoside (IPTG).
   5860..5881    +  protein_bind   CAP binding site: CAP binding activates transcription in the presence of cAMP. E. coli catabolite activator protein
   5896..5926    +  promoter       lac promoter: promoter for the E. coli lac operon
   5934..5950    +  protein_bind   lac operator: The lac repressor binds to the lac operator to inhibit transcription in E. coli. This inhibition can be relieved by adding lactose or isopropyl-β-D-thiogalactopyranoside (IPTG). lac repressor encoded by lacI
   5995..6013    +  promoter       T3 promoter: promoter for bacteriophage T3 RNA polymerase
   6041..6267    +  promoter       RSV promoter: Rous sarcoma virus enhancer/promoter
   6268..6448    +  LTR            5' LTR (truncated): truncated 5' long terminal repeat (LTR) from HIV-1
   6495..6620    +  misc_feature   HIV-1 Ψ: packaging signal of human immunodeficiency virus type 1
   6604..6967    +  CDS            HIV-1 gag (fragment): gag protein from human immunodeficiency virus 1; gag
   7113..7346    +  misc_feature   RRE: The Rev response element (RRE) of HIV-1 allows for Rev-dependent mRNA export from the nucleus to the cytoplasm.
   7723..7749    +  CDS            Rev (fragment): human immunodeficiency virus 1 (HIV-1) Rev protein; rev; enhances nuclear export of unspliced and incompletely spliced viral mRNAs
   7753..7993    +  promoter       U6 promoter: RNA polymerase III promoter for human U6 snRNA
   8023..8098    +  misc_RNA       gRNA scaffold: guide RNA scaffold for the Streptococcus pyogenes CRISPR/Cas9 system
   8154..8271    +  misc_feature   cPPT/CTS: central polypurine tract and central termination sequence of HIV-1
>Addgene plasmid #77074 | BTK gRNA (BRDN0001149473) | addgene full sequence | sequence record 187066 | Addgene Assembled Sequence
CCCGGGTGCAAAGATGGATAAAGTTTTAAACAGAGAGGAATCTTTGCAGCTAATGGACCTTCTAGGTCTT
GAAAGGAGTGGGAATTGGCTCCGGTGCCCGTCAGTGGGCAGAGCGCACATCGCCCACAGTCCCCGAGAAG
TTGGGGGGAGGGGTCGGCAATTGATCCGGTGCCTAGAGAAGGTGGCGCGGGGTAAACTGGGAAAGTGATG
TCGTGTACTGGCTCCGCCTTTTTCCCGAGGGTGGGGGAGAACCGTATATAAGTGCAGTAGTCGCCGTGAA
CGTTCTTTTTCGCAACGGGTTTGCCGCCAGAACACAGGTAAGTGCCGTGTGTGGTTCCCGCGGGCCTGGC
CTCTTTACGGGTTATGGCCCTTGCGTGCCTTGAATTACTTCCACCTGGCTGCAGTACGTGATTCTTGATC
CCGAGCTTCGGGTTGGAAGTGGGTGGGAGAGTTCGAGGCCTTGCGCTTAAGGAGCCCCTTCGCCTCGTGC
TTGAGTTGAGGCCTGGCCTGGGCGCTGGGGCCGCCGCGTGCGAATCTGGTGGCACCTTCGCGCCTGTCTC
GCTGCTTTCGATAAGTCTCTAGCCATTTAAAATTTTTGATGACCTGCTGCGACGCTTTTTTTCTGGCAAG
ATAGTCTTGTAAATGCGGGCCAAGATCTGCACACTGGTATTTCGGTTTTTGGGGCCGCGGGCGGCGACGG
GGCCCGTGCGTCCCAGCGCACATGTTCGGCGAGGCGGGGCCTGCGAGCGCGGCCACCGAGAATCGGACGG
GGGTAGTCTCAAGCTGGCCGGCCTGCTCTGGTGCCTGGCCTCGCGCCGCCGTGTATCGCCCCGCCCTGGG
CGGCAAGGCTGGCCCGGTCGGCACCAGTTGCGTGAGCGGAAAGATGGCCGCTTCCCGGCCCTGCTGCAGG
GAGCTCAAAATGGAGGACGCGGCGCTCGGGAGAGCGGGCGGGTGAGTCACCCACACAAAGGAAAAGGGCC
TTTCCGTCCTCAGCCGTCGCTTCATGTGACTCCACGGAGTACCGGGCGCCGTCCAGGCACCTCGATTAGT
TCTCGAGCTTTTGGAGTACGTCGTCTTTAGGTTGGGGGGAGGGGTTTTATGCGATGGAGTTTCCCCACAC
TGAGTGGGTGGAGACTGAAGTTAGGCCAGCTTGGCACTTGATGTAATTCTCCTTGGAATTTGCCCTTTTT
GAGTTTGGATCTTGGTTCATTCTCAAGCCTCAGACAGTGGTTCAAAGTTTTTTTCTTCCATTTCAGGTGT
CGTGACGTACGGCCACCATGACCGAGTACAAGCCCACGGTGCGCCTCGCCACCCGCGACGACGTCCCCAG
GGCCGTACGCACCCTCGCCGCCGCGTTCGCCGACTACCCCGCCACGCGCCACACCGTCGATCCGGACCGC
CACATCGAGCGGGTCACCGAGCTGCAAGAACTCTTCCTCACGCGCGTCGGGCTCGACATCGGCAAGGTGT
GGGTCGCGGACGACGGCGCCGCCGTGGCGGTCTGGACCACGCCGGAGAGCGTCGAAGCGGGGGCGGTGTT
CGCCGAGATCGGCCCGCGCATGGCCGAGTTGAGCGGTTCCCGGCTGGCCGCGCAGCAACAGATGGAAGGC
CTCCTGGCGCCGCACCGGCCCAAGGAGCCCGCGTGGTTCCTGGCCACCGTCGGAGTCTCGCCCGACCACC
AGGGCAAGGGTCTGGGCAGCGCCGTCGTGCTCCCCGGAGTGGAGGCGGCCGAGCGCGCCGGGGTGCCCGC
CTTCCTGGAGACCTCCGCGCCCCGCAACCTCCCCTTCTACGAGCGGCTCGGCTTCACCGTCACCGCCGAC
GTCGAGGTGCCCGAAGGACCGCGCACCTGGTGCATGACCCGCAAGCCCGGTGCCTGAACGCGTTAAGTCG
ACAATCAACCTCTGGATTACAAAATTTGTGAAAGATTGACTGGTATTCTTAACTATGTTGCTCCTTTTAC
GCTATGTGGATACGCTGCTTTAATGCCTTTGTATCATGCTATTGCTTCCCGTATGGCTTTCATTTTCTCC
TCCTTGTATAAATCCTGGTTGCTGTCTCTTTATGAGGAGTTGTGGCCCGTTGTCAGGCAACGTGGCGTGG
TGTGCACTGTGTTTGCTGACGCAACCCCCACTGGTTGGGGCATTGCCACCACCTGTCAGCTCCTTTCCGG
GACTTTCGCTTTCCCCCTCCCTATTGCCACGGCGGAACTCATCGCCGCCTGCCTTGCCCGCTGCTGGACA
GGGGCTCGGCTGTTGGGCACTGACAATTCCGTGGTGTTGTCGGGGAAATCATCGTCCTTTCCTTGGCTGC
TCGCCTGTGTTGCCACCTGGATTCTGCGCGGGACGTCCTTCTGCTACGTCCCTTCGGCCCTCAATCCAGC
GGACCTTCCTTCCCGCGGCCTGCTGCCGGCTCTGCGGCCTCTTCCGCGTCTTCGCCTTCGCCCTCAGACG
AGTCGGATCTCCCTTTGGGCCGCCTCCCCGCGTCGACTTTAAGACCAATGACTTACAAGGCAGCTGTAGA
TCTTAGCCACTTTTTAAAAGAAAAGGGGGGACTGGAAGGGCTAATTCACTCCCAACGAAGACAAGATCTG
CTTTTTGCTTGTACTGGGTCTCTCTGGTTAGACCAGATCTGAGCCTGGGAGCTCTCTGGCTAACTAGGGA
ACCCACTGCTTAAGCCTCAATAAAGCTTGCCTTGAGTGCTTCAAGTAGTGTGTGCCCGTCTGTTGTGTGA
CTCTGGTAACTAGAGATCCCTCAGACCCTTTTAGTCAGTGTGGAAAATCTCTAGCAGTACGTATAGTAGT
TCATGTCATCTTATTATTCAGTATTTATAACTTGCAAAGAAATGAATATCAGAGAGTGAGAGGAACTTGT
TTATTGCAGCTTATAATGGTTACAAATAAAGCAATAGCATCACAAATTTCACAAATAAAGCATTTTTTTC
ACTGCATTCTAGTTGTGGTTTGTCCAAACTCATCAATGTATCTTATCATGTCTGGCTCTAGCTATCCCGC
CCCTAACTCCGCCCATCCCGCCCCTAACTCCGCCCAGTTCCGCCCATTCTCCGCCCCATGGCTGACTAAT
TTTTTTTATTTATGCAGAGGCCGAGGCCGCCTCGGCCTCTGAGCTATTCCAGAAGTAGTGAGGAGGCTTT
TTTGGAGGCCTAGGGACGTACCCAATTCGCCCTATAGTGAGTCGTATTACGCGCGCTCACTGGCCGTCGT
TTTACAACGTCGTGACTGGGAAAACCCTGGCGTTACCCAACTTAATCGCCTTGCAGCACATCCCCCTTTC
GCCAGCTGGCGTAATAGCGAAGAGGCCCGCACCGATCGCCCTTCCCAACAGTTGCGCAGCCTGAATGGCG
AATGGG
[124 nt withheld, positions 3367-3490]
C
[91 nt withheld, positions 3492-3582]
A
[49 nt withheld, positions 3584-3632]
CCTTTGACGTTGGAGTCCACGTTCTTT
[37 nt withheld, positions 3660-3696]
ACCCTATCTCGGTCTATTCTTTTGATTTATAAGGGATTTTGCCGATTTCGGCCTATTGGTTAAAAAATGA
GCTGATTTAACAAAAATTTAACGCGAATTTTAACAAAATATTAACGCTTACAATTTAGGTGGCACTTTTC
GGGGAAATGTGCGCGGAACCCCTATTTGTTTATTTTTCTAAATACATTCAAATATGTATCCGCTCATGAG
ACAATAACCCTGATAAATGCTTCAATAATATTGAAAAAGGAAGAGTATGAGTATTCAACATTTCCGTGTC
GCCCTTATTCCCTTTTTTGCGGCATTTTGCCTTCCTGTTTTTGCTCACCCAGAAACGCTGGTGAAAGTAA
AAGATGCTGAAGATCAGTTGGGTGCACGAGTGGGTTACATCGAACTGGATCTCAACAGCGGTAAGATCCT
TGAGAGTTTTCGCCCCGAAGAACGTTTTCCAATGATGAGCACTTTTAAAGTTCTGCTATGTGGCGCGGTA
TTATCCCGTATTGACGCCGGGCAAGAGCAACTCGGTCGCCGCATACACTATTCTCAGAATGACTTGGTTG
AGTACTCACCAGTCACAGAAAAGCATCTTACGGATGGCATGACAGTAAGAGAATTATGCAGTGCTGCCAT
AACCATGAGTGATAACACTGCGGCCAACTTACTTCTGACAACGATCGGAGGACCGAAGGAGCTAACCGCT
TTTTTGCACAACATGGGGGATCATGTAACTCGCCTTGATCGTTGGGAACCGGAGCTGAATGAAGCCATAC
CAAACGACGAGCGTGACACCACGATGCCTGTAGCAATGGCAACAACGTTGCGCAAACTATTAACTGGCGA
ACTACTTACTCTAGCTTCCCGGCAACAATTAATAGACTGGATGGAGGCGGATAAAGTTGCAGGACCACTT
CTGCGCTCGGCCCTTCCGGCTGGCTGGTTTATTGCTGATAAATCTGGAGCCGGTGAGCGTGGGTCTCGCG
GTATCATTGCAGCACTGGGGCCAGATGGTAAGCCCTCCCGTATCGTAGTTATCTACACGACGGGGAGTCA
GGCAACTATGGATGAACGAAATAGACAGATCGCTGAGATAGGTGCCTCACTGATTAAGCATTGGTAACTG
TCAGACCAAGTTTACTCATATATACTTTAGATTGATTTAAAACTTCATTTTTAATTTAAAAGGATCTAGG
TGAAGATCCTTTTTGATAATCTCATGACCAAAATCCCTTAACGTGAGTTTTCGTTCCACTGAGCGTCAGA
CCCCGTAGAAAAGATCAAAGGATCTTCTTGAGATCCTTTTTTTCTGCGCGTAATCTGCTGCTTGCAAACA
AAAAAACCACCGCTACCAGCGGTGGTTTGTTTGCCGGATCAAGAGCTACCAACTCTTTTTCCGAAGGTAA
CTGGCTTCAGCAGAGCGCAGATACCAAATACTGTTCTTCTAGTGTAGCCGTAGTTAGGCCACCACTTCAA
GAACTCTGTAGCACCGCCTACATACCTCGCTCTGCTAATCCTGTTACCAGTGGCTGCTGCCAGTGGCGAT
AAGTCGTGTCTTACCGGGTTGGACTCAAGACGATAGTTACCGGATAAGGCGCAGCGGTCGGGCTGAACGG
GGGGTTCGTGCACACAGCCCAGCTTGGAGCGAACGACCTACACCGAACTGAGATACCTACAGCGTGAGCT
ATGAGAAAGCGCCACGCTTCCCGAAGGGAGAAAGGCGGACAGGTATCCGGTAAGCGGCAGGGTCGGAACA
GGAGAGCGCACGAGGGAGCTTCCAGGGGGAAACGCCTGGTATCTTTATAGTCCTGTCGGGTTTCGCCACC
TCTGACTTGAGCGTCGATTTTTGTGATGCTCGTCAGGGGGGCGGAGCCTATGGAAAAACGCCAGCAACGC
GGCCTTTTTACGGTTCCTGGCCTTTTGCTGGCCTTTTGCTCACATGTTCTTTCCTGCGTTATCCCCTGAT
TCTGTGGATAACCGTATTACCGCCTTTGAGTGAGCTGATACCGCTCGCCGCAGCCGAACGACCGAGCGCA
GCGAGTCAGTGAGCGAGGAAGCGGAAGAGCGCCCAATACGCAAACCGCCTCTCCCCGCGCGTTGGCCGAT
TCATTAATGCAGCTGGCACGACAGGTTTCCCGACTGGAAAGCGGGCAGTGAGCGCAACGCAATTAATGTG
AGTTAGCTCACTCATTAGGCACCCCAGGCTTTACACTTTATGCTTCCGGCTCGTATGTTGTGTGGAATTG
TGAGCGGATAACAATTTCACACAGGAAACAGCTATGACCATGATTACGCCAAGCGCGCAATTAACCCTCA
CTAAAGGGAACAAAAGCTGGAGCTGCAAGCTTAATGTAGTCTTATGCAATACTCTTGTAGTCTTGCAACA
TGGTAACGATGAGTTAGCAACATGCCTTACAAGGAGAGAAAAAGCACCGTGCATGCCGATTGGTGGAAGT
AAGGTGGTACGATCGTGCCTTATTAGGAAGGCAACAGACGGGTCTGACATGGATTGGACGAACCACTGAA
TTGCCGCATTGCAGAGATATTGTATTTAAGTGCCTAGCTCGATACATAAACGGGTCTCTCTGGTTAGACC
AGATCTGAGCCTGGGAGCTCTCTGGCTAACTAGGGAACCCACTGCTTAAGCCTCAATAAAGCTTGCCTTG
AGTGCTTCAAGTAGTGTGTGCCCGTCTGTTGTGTGACTCTGGTAACTAGAGATCCCTCAGACCCTTTTAG
TCAGTGTGGAAAATCTCTAGCAGTGGCGCCCGAACAGGGACTTGAAAGCGAAAGGGAAACCAGAGGAGCT
CTCTCGACGCAGGACTCGGCTTGCTGAAGCGCGCACGGCAAGAGGCGAGGGGCGGCGACTGGTGAGTACG
CCAAAAATTTTGACTAGCGGAGGCTAGAAGGAGAGAGATGGGTGCGAGAGCGTCAGTATTAAGCGGGGGA
GAATTAGATCGCGATGGGAAAAAATTCGGTTAAGGCCAGGGGGAAAGAAAAAATATAAATTAAAACATAT
AGTATGGGCAAGCAGGGAGCTAGAACGATTCGCAGTTAATCCTGGCCTGTTAGAAACATCAGAAGGCTGT
AGACAAATACTGGGACAGCTACAACCATCCCTTCAGACAGGATCAGAAGAACTTAGATCATTATATAATA
CAGTAGCAACCCTCTATTGTGTGCATCAAAGGATAGAGATAAAAGACACCAAGGAAGCTTTAGACAAGAT
AGAGGAAGAGCAAAACAAAAGTAAGACCACCGCACAGCAAGCGGCCGCTGATCTTCAGACCTGGAGGAGG
AGATATGAGGGACAATTGGAGAAGTGAATTATATAAATATAAAGTAGTAAAAATTGAACCATTAGGAGTA
GCACCCACCAAGGCAAAGAGAAGAGTGGTGCAGAGAGAAAAAAGAGCAGTGGGAATAGGAGCTTTGTTCC
TTGGGTTCTTGGGAGCAGCAGGAAGCACTATGGGCGCAGCGTCAATGACGCTGACGGTACAGGCCAGACA
ATTATTGTCTGGTATAGTGCAGCAGCAGAACAATTTGCTGAGGGCTATTGAGGCGCAACAGCATCTGTTG
CAACTCACAGTCTGGGGCATCAAGCAGCTCCAGGCAAGAATCCTGGCTGTGGAAAGATACCTAAAGGATC
AACAGCTCCTGGGGATTTGGGGTTGCTCTGGAAAACTCATTTGCACCACTGCTGTGCCTTGGAATGCTAG
TTGGAGTAATAAATCTCTGGAACAGATTTGGAATCACACGACCTGGATGGAGTGGGACAGAGAAATTAAC
AATTACACAAGCTTAATACACTCCTTAATTGAAGAATCGCAAAACCAGCAAGAAAAGAATGAACAAGAAT
TATTGGAATTAGATAAATGGGCAAGTTTGTGGAATTGGTTTAACATAACAAATTGGCTGTGGTATATAAA
ATTATTCATAATGATAGTAGGAGGCTTGGTAGGTTTAAGAATAGTTTTTGCTGTACTTTCTATAGTGAAT
AGAGTTAGGCAGGGATATTCACCATTATCGTTTCAGACCCACCTCCCAACCCCGAGGGGACCCAGAGAGG
GCCTATTTCCCATGATTCCTTCATATTTGCATATACGATACAAGGCTGTTAGAGAGATAATTAGAATTAA
TTTGACTGTAAACACAAAGATATTAGTACAAAATACGTGACGTAGAAAGTAATAATTTCTTGGGTAGTTT
GCAGTTTTAAAATTATGTTTTAAAATGGACTATCATATGCTTACCGTAACTTGAAAGTATTTCGATTTCT
TGGCTTTATATATCTTGTGGAAAGGACGAAACACCGCTGTGTTTGCTAAATCCACAGTTTTAGAGCTAGA
AATAGCAAGTTAAAATAAGGCTAGTCCGTTATCAACTTGAAAAAGTGGCACCGAGTCGGTGCTTTTTTAA
GCTTGGCGTAACTAGATCTTGAGACAAATGGCAGTATTCATCCACAATTTTAAAAGAAAAGGGGGGATTG
GGGGGTACAGTGCAGGGGAAAGAATAGTAGACATAATAGCAACAGACATACAAACTAAAGAATTACAAAA
ACAAATTACAAAAATTCAAAATTTTCGGGTTTATTACAGGGACAGCAGAGATCCACTTTGGCGCCGGCTC
GAGGGGG
