>Addgene plasmid #77074 | BTK gRNA (BRDN0001149473) | depositor partial sequence | sequence record 144534 | Target Sequence
CTGTGTTTGCTAAATCCACA
