>Addgene plasmid #77074 | BTK gRNA (BRDN0001149473) | addgene partial sequence | sequence record 187065 | hU6-F
GAAAGTAATAATTTCTTGGGTAGTTTGCAGTTTTAAAATTATGTTTTAAAATGGACTATCATATGCTTAC
CGTAACTTGAAAGTATTTCGATTTCTTGGCTTTATATATCTTGTGGAAAGGACGAAACACCGCTGTGTTT
GCTAAATCCACAGTTTTAGAGCTAGAAATAGCAAGTTAAAATAAGGCTAGTCCGTTATCAACTTGAAAAA
GTGGCACCGAGTCGGTGCTTTTTTAAGCTTGGCGTAACTAGATCTTGAGACAAATGGCAGTATTCATCCA
CAATTTTAAAAGAAAAGGGGGGATTGGGGGGTACAGTGCAGGGGAAAGAATAGTAGACATAATAGCAACA
GACATACAAACTAAAGAATTACAAAAACAAATTACAAAAATTCAAAATTTTCGGGTTTATTACAGGGACA
GCAGAGATCCACTTTGGCGCCGGCTCGAGGGGGCCCGGGTGCAAAGATGGATAAAGTTTTAAACAGAGAG
GAATCTTTGCAGCTAATGGACCTTCTAGGTCTTGAAAGGAGTGGGAATTGGCTCCGGTGCCCGTCAGTGG
GCAGAGCGCA
